>Addgene plasmid #238020 | pIVT-ABE-DEN2 | addgene full sequence | sequence record 487631 | Addgene NGS Result
CCAGTGCCAAGCTAATTCGAGCTCGGTACCTAATACGACTCACTATAGGGAGTTGTTAGTCTACGTGGAC
CGACAAAGACAGATTCTTTGAGGGAGCTAAGCTCAACGTAGTTCTAACAGTTTTTTAATTAGAGAGCAGA
TCTCTGATGAGCGAAGTTGAATTTAGCCATGAATATTGGATGCGCCATGCACTTACACTTGCAAAGAGAG
CCCGCGATGAACGCGAAGTTCCTGTTGGAGCAGTTCTTGTTCTTAACAACCGCGTTATCGGAGAAGGATG
GAACCGCGCAATCGGACTTCATGATCCTACAGCACATGCAGAAATCATGGCACTTCGCCAGGGAGGACTT
GTTATGCAGAACTATCGCCTTATCGATGCAACACTTTATGTTACATTTGAACCTTGCGTTATGTGCGCAG
GAGCAATGATCCATAGCCGCATCGGACGCGTTGTGTTCGGAGTACGTAACAGCAAACGCGGAGCAGCAGG
AAGCCTTATGAACGTTCTTAACTATCCTGGAATGAACCATCGCGTTGAAATCACAGAAGGAATCCTTGCA
GATGAATGCGCAGCACTTCTTTGCGATTTCTACCGTATGCCTCGCCAGGTGTTCAATGCGCAGAAGAAGG
CCCAAAGCAGCATCAACTCAGGTGGTAGCTCCGGCGGCTCGTCAGGTTCCGAAACACCTGGAACAAGCGA
AAGCGCAACACCTGAATCTAGTGGAGGAAGTTCTGGTGGGTCCCTTAAGGACAAGAAGTACTCGATCGGC
CTCGCCATTGGGACTAACTCTGTTGGCTGGGCCGTGATCACCGACGAGTACAAGGTGCCCTCAAAGAAGT
TCAAGGTCCTGGGCAACACCGATCGGCATTCCATCAAGAAGAATCTCATTGGCGCTCTCCTGTTCGACAG
CGGCGAGACGGCTGAGGCTACGCGGCTCAAGCGCACCGCCCGCAGGCGGTACACGCGCAGGAAGAATCGC
ATCTGCTACCTGCAGGAGATTTTCTCCAACGAGATGGCGAAGGTTGACGATTCTTTCTTCCACAGGCTGG
AGGAGTCATTCCTCGTGGAGGAGGATAAGAAGCACGAGCGGCATCCAATCTTCGGCAACATTGTCGACGA
GGTTGCCTACCACGAGAAGTACCCTACGATCTACCATCTGCGGAAGAAGCTCGTGGACTCCACAGATAAG
GCGGACCTCCGCCTGATCTACCTCGCTCTGGCCCACATGATTAAGTTCAGGGGCCATTTCCTGATCGAGG
GGGATCTCAACCCGGACAATAGCGATGTTGACAAGCTGTTCATCCAGCTCGTGCAGACGTACAACCAGCT
CTTCGAGGAGAACCCCATTAATGCGTCAGGCGTCGACGCGAAGGCTATCCTGTCCGCTAGGCTCTCGAAG
TCTCGGCGCCTCGAGAACCTGATCGCCCAGCTGCCGGGCGAGAAGAAGAACGGCCTGTTCGGGAATCTCA
TTGCGCTCAGCCTGGGGCTCACGCCCAACTTCAAGTCGAATTTCGATCTCGCTGAGGACGCCAAGCTGCA
GCTCTCCAAGGACACATACGACGATGACCTGGATAACCTCCTGGCCCAGATCGGCGATCAGTACGCGGAC
CTGTTCCTCGCTGCCAAGAATCTGTCGGACGCCATCCTCCTGTCTGATATTCTCAGGGTGAACACCGAGA
TTACGAAGGCTCCGCTCTCAGCCTCCATGATCAAGCGCTACGACGAGCACCATCAGGATCTGACCCTCCT
GAAGGCGCTGGTCAGGCAGCAGCTCCCCGAGAAGTACAAGGAGATCTTCTTCGATCAGTCGAAGAACGGC
TACGCTGGGTACATTGACGGCGGGGCCTCTCAGGAGGAGTTCTACAAGTTCATCAAGCCGATTCTGGAGA
AGATGGACGGCACGGAGGAGCTGCTGGTGAAGCTCAATCGCGAGGACCTCCTGAGGAAGCAGCGGACATT
CGATAACGGCAGCATCCCACACCAGATTCATCTCGGGGAGCTGCACGCTATCCTGAGGAGGCAGGAGGAC
TTCTACCCTTTCCTCAAGGATAACCGCGAGAAGATCGAGAAGATTCTGACTTTCAGGATCCCGTACTACG
TCGGCCCACTCGCTAGGGGCAACTCCCGCTTCGCTTGGATGACCCGCAAGTCAGAGGAGACGATCACGCC
GTGGAACTTCGAGGAGGTGGTCGACAAGGGCGCTAGCGCTCAGTCGTTCATCGAGAGGATGACGAATTTC
GACAAGAACCTGCCAAATGAGAAGGTGCTCCCTAAGCACTCGCTCCTGTACGAGTACTTCACAGTCTACA
ACGAGCTGACTAAGGTGAAGTATGTGACCGAGGGCATGAGGAAGCCGGCTTTCCTGTCTGGGGAGCAGAA
GAAGGCCATCGTGGACCTCCTGTTCAAGACCAACCGGAAGGTCACGGTTAAGCAGCTCAAGGAGGACTAC
TTCAAGAAGATTGAGTGCTTCGATTCGGTCGAGATCTCTGGCGTTGAGGACCGCTTCAACGCCTCCCTGG
GGACCTACCACGATCTCCTGAAGATCATTAAGGATAAGGACTTCCTGGACAACGAGGAGAATGAGGATAT
CCTCGAGGACATTGTGCTGACACTCACTCTGTTCGAGGACCGGGAGATGATCGAGGAGCGCCTGAAGACT
TACGCCCATCTCTTCGATGACAAGGTCATGAAGCAGCTCAAGAGGAGGAGGTACACCGGCTGGGGGAGGC
TGAGCAGGAAGCTCATCAACGGCATTCGGGACAAGCAGTCCGGGAAGACGATCCTCGACTTCCTGAAGAG
CGATGGCTTCGCGAACCGCAATTTCATGCAGCTGATTCACGATGACAGCCTCACATTCAAGGAGGATATC
CAGAAGGCTCAGGTGAGCGGCCAGGGGGACTCGCTGCACGAGCATATCGCGAACCTCGCTGGCTCGCCAG
CTATCAAGAAGGGGATTCTGCAGACCGTGAAGGTTGTGGACGAGCTGGTGAAGGTCATGGGCAGGCACAA
GCCTGAGAACATCGTCATTGAGATGGCCCGGGAGAATCAGACCACGCAGAAGGGCCAGAAGAACTCACGC
GAGAGGATGAAGAGGATCGAGGAGGGCATTAAGGAGCTGGGGTCCCAGATCCTCAAGGAGCACCCGGTGG
AGAACACGCAGCTGCAGAATGAGAAGCTCTACCTGTACTACCTCCAGAATGGCCGCGATATGTATGTGGA
CCAGGAGCTGGATATTAACAGGCTCAGCGATTACGACGTCGATCATATCGTTCCACAGTCATTCCTGAAG
GATGACTCCATTGACAACAAGGTCCTCACCAGGTCGGACAAGAACCGGGGCAAGTCTGATAATGTTCCTT
CAGAGGAGGTCGTTAAGAAGATGAAGAACTACTGGCGCCAGCTCCTGAATGCCAAGCTGATCACGCAGCG
GAAGTTCGATAACCTCACAAAGGCTGAGAGGGGCGGGCTCTCTGAGCTGGACAAGGCGGGCTTCATCAAG
AGGCAGCTGGTCGAGACACGGCAGATCACTAAGCACGTTGCGCAGATTCTCGACTCACGGATGAACACTA
AGTACGATGAGAATGACAAGCTGATCCGCGAGGTGAAGGTCATCACCCTGAAGTCAAAGCTCGTCTCCGA
CTTCAGGAAGGATTTCCAGTTCTACAAGGTTCGGGAGATCAACAATTACCACCATGCCCATGACGCGTAC
CTGAACGCGGTGGTCGGCACAGCTCTGATCAAGAAGTACCCAAAGCTCGAGAGCGAGTTCGTGTACGGGG
ACTACAAGGTTTACGATGTGAGGAAGATGATCGCCAAGTCGGAGCAGGAGATTGGCAAGGCTACCGCCAA
GTACTTCTTCTACTCTAACATTATGAATTTCTTCAAGACAGAGATCACTCTGGCCAATGGCGAGATCCGG
AAGCGCCCCCTCATCGAGACGAACGGCGAGACGGGGGAGATCGTGTGGGACAAGGGCAGGGATTTCGCGA
CCGTCAGGAAGGTTCTCTCCATGCCACAAGTGAATATCGTCAAGAAGACAGAGGTCCAGACTGGCGGGTT
CTCTAAGGAGTCAATTCTGCCTAAGCGGAACAGCGACAAGCTCATCGCCCGCAAGAAGGACTGGGATCCG
AAGAAGTACGGCGGGTTCGACAGCCCCACTGTGGCCTACTCGGTCCTGGTTGTGGCGAAGGTTGAGAAGG
GCAAGTCCAAGAAGCTCAAGAGCGTGAAGGAGCTGCTGGGGATCACGATTATGGAGCGCTCCAGCTTCGA
GAAGAACCCGATCGATTTCCTGGAGGCGAAGGGCTACAAGGAGGTGAAGAAGGACCTGATCATTAAGCTC
CCCAAGTACTCACTCTTCGAGCTGGAGAACGGCAGGAAGCGGATGCTGGCTTCCGCTGGCGAGCTGCAGA
AGGGGAACGAGCTGGCTCTGCCGTCCAAGTATGTGAACTTCCTCTACCTGGCCTCCCACTACGAGAAGCT
CAAGGGCAGCCCCGAGGACAACGAGCAGAAGCAGCTGTTCGTCGAGCAGCACAAGCATTACCTCGACGAG
ATCATTGAGCAGATTTCCGAGTTCTCCAAGCGCGTGATCCTGGCCGACGCGAATCTGGATAAGGTCCTCT
CCGCGTACAACAAGCACCGCGACAAGCCAATCAGGGAGCAGGCTGAGAATATCATTCATCTCTTCACCCT
GACGAACCTCGGCGCCCCTGCTGCTTTCAAGTACTTCGACACAACTATCGATCGCAAGAGGTACACAAGC
ACTAAGGAGGTCCTGGACGCGACCCTCATCCACCAGTCGATTACCGGCCTCTACGAGACGCGCATCGACC
TGTCTCAGCTCGGGGGCGACTCCGGCGGCAGCCCAAAGAAGAAGCGGAAGGTGTCTGGAGGTTCTCCTAA
GAAAAAGAGAAAAGTGTCCGGCGGCTCCCCGAAGAAGAAGCGCAAGGTGTAGACTAGTGTCATGGGTCGT
TTAAGCTGCCGATGTGCCTGCGTCGTCTGGTGCCCTCTCTCCATATGGAGGTTGTCAAAGTATCTGCTGT
TCGTGTCATGAGTCGTGTCAGTGTTGGTTTAATAATGGACCGGTTGTGTTGTGTGTGCGTACTACCCAGA
ACTATGACAAATCATGAATAAGTTTGATGTTTGAAATTAAAGCCTGTGCTCATTATGTTCTGTCTTTCAG
TTGTCTCCTAATATTTGCCTGCAGAAAAAAAAAAAAAAAAAAAAAAAAAAAAAAAAAAAAAAAAAAAAAA
AAAAAAAAAAAAAAAAAAAAAAAAAAAAAAAAAAAAAAAAAAAAAAAAAAAAAAAAAAAAAAAAAAAAAA
AAAAAAAAAAAGAGACCTCCCTCACACCGGTGACGGGGATCGCATGCGATATCTCGAGATCTAGCTTGGC
GTAATCATGGTCATAGCTGTTTCCTGTGTGAAATTGTTATCCGCTCACAATTCCACACAACATACGAGCC
GGAAGCATAAAGTGTAAAGCCTGGGGTGCCTAATGAGTGAGCTAACTCACATTAATTGCGTTGCGCTCAC
TGCCCGCTTTCCAGTCGGGAAACCTGTCGTGCCAGCTGCATTAATGAATCGGCCAACGCGCGGGGAGAGG
CGGTTTGCGTATTGGGCGCTCTTCCGCTTCCTCGCTCACTGACTCGCTGCGCTCGGTCGTTCGGCTGCGG
CGAGCGGTATCAGCTCACTCAAAGGCGGTAATACGGTTATCCACAGAATCAGGGGATAACGCAGGAAAGA
ACATGTGAGCAAAAGGCCAGCAAAAGGCCAGGAACCGTAAAAAGGCCGCGTTGCTGGCGTTTTTCCATAG
GCTCCGCCCCCCTGACGAGCATCACAAAAATCGACGCTCAAGTCAGAGGTGGCGAAACCCGACAGGACTA
TAAAGATACCAGGCGTTTCCCCCTGGAAGCTCCCTCGTGCGCTCTCCTGTTCCGACCCTGCCGCTTACCG
GATACCTGTCCGCCTTTCTCCCTTCGGGAAGCGTGGCGCTTTCTCATAGCTCACGCTGTAGGTATCTCAG
TTCGGTGTAGGTCGTTCGCTCCAAGCTGGGCTGTGTGCACGAACCCCCCGTTCAGCCCGACCGCTGCGCC
TTATCCGGTAACTATCGTCTTGAGTCCAACCCGGTAAGACACGACTTATCGCCACTGGCAGCAGCCACTG
GTAACAGGATTAGCAGAGCGAGGTATGTAGGCGGTGCTACAGAGTTCTTGAAGTGGTGGCCTAACTACGG
CTACACTAGAAGAACAGTATTTGGTATCTGCGCTCTGCTGAAGCCAGTTACCTTCGGAAAAAGAGTTGGT
AGCTCTTGATCCGGCAAACAAACCACCGCTGGTAGCGGTGGTTTTTTTGTTTGCAAGCAGCAGATTACGC
GCAGAAAAAAAGGATCTCAAGAAGATCCTTTGATCTTTTCTACGGGGTCTGACGCTCAGTGGAACGAAAA
CTCACGTTAAGGGATTTTGGTCATGAGATTATCAAAAAGGATCTTCACCTAGATCCTTTTAAATTAAAAA
TGAAGTTTTAAATCAATCTAAAGTATATATGAGTAAACTTGGTCTGACAGTTACCAATGCTTAATCAGTG
AGGCACCTATCTCAGCGATCTGTCTATTTCGTTCATCCATAGTTGCCTGACTCCCCGTCGTGTAGATAAC
TACGATACGGGAGGGCTTACCATCTGGCCCCAGTGCTGCAATGATACCGCGAGACCCACGCTCACCGGCT
CCAGATTTATCAGCAATAAACCAGCCAGCCGGAAGGGCCGAGCGCAGAAGTGGTCCTGCAACTTTATCCG
CCTCCATCCAGTCTATTAATTGTTGCCGGGAAGCTAGAGTAAGTAGTTCGCCAGTTAATAGTTTGCGCAA
CGTTGTTGCCATTGCTACAGGCATCGTGGTGTCACGCTCGTCGTTTGGTATGGCTTCATTCAGCTCCGGT
TCCCAACGATCAAGGCGAGTTACATGATCCCCCATGTTGTGCAAAAAAGCGGTTAGCTCCTTCGGTCCTC
CGATCGTTGTCAGAAGTAAGTTGGCCGCAGTGTTATCACTCATGGTTATGGCAGCACTGCATAATTCTCT
TACTGTCATGCCATCCGTAAGATGCTTTTCTGTGACTGGTGAGTACTCAACCAAGTCATTCTGAGAATAG
TGTATGCGGCGACCGAGTTGCTCTTGCCCGGCGTCAATACGGGATAATACCGCGCCACATAGCAGAACTT
TAAAAGTGCTCATCATTGGAAAACGTTCTTCGGGGCGAAAACTCTCAAGGATCTTACCGCTGTTGAGATC
CAGTTCGATGTAACCCACTCGTGCACCCAACTGATCTTCAGCATCTTTTACTTTCACCAGCGTTTCTGGG
TGAGCAAAAACAGGAAGGCAAAATGCCGCAAAAAAGGGAATAAGGGCGACACGGAAATGTTGAATACTCA
TACTCTTCCTTTTTCAATATTATTGAAGCATTTATCAGGGTTATTGTCTCATGAGCGGATACATATTTGA
ATGTATTTAGAAAAATAAACAAATAGGGGTTCCGCGCACATTTCCCCGAAAAGTGCCACCTG
Features (pLannotate 1.2.2; 12 found; start..end, strand, type, name):
     14..30      +  misc_feature   MCS (fragment): pUC18/19 multiple cloning site
     31..49      +  promoter       T7 promoter: promoter for bacteriophage T7 RNA polymerase
     50..121     +  ncRNA          DENV SLA: Accession: RF02340 - Dengue virus SLA
    147..641     +  CDS            tadA: TADA_ECOLI - Also known as yfhC. Experimental evidence at protein level: Swiss-Prot protein existence level 1. Catalyzes the deamination of adenosine to inosine at the wobble position 34 of tRNA(Arg2). Essential for cell viability. From Escherichia coli (strain K12).
    750..4850    +  CDS            cas9: CAS9_STRP1 - Also known as csn1 From Streptococcus pyogenes serotype M1.
   5424..5440    -  protein_bind   lac operator: The lac repressor binds to the lac operator to inhibit transcription in E. coli. This inhibition can be relieved by adding lactose or isopropyl-β-D-thiogalactopyranoside (IPTG). lac repressor encoded by lacI
   5448..5478    -  promoter       lac promoter: promoter for the E. coli lac operon
   5493..5514    -  protein_bind   CAP binding site: CAP binding activates transcription in the presence of cAMP. E. coli catabolite activator protein
   5527..5619    -  CDS            lacI (fragment): lac repressor; lacI; The lac repressor binds to the lac operator to inhibit transcription in E. coli. This inhibition can be relieved by adding lactose or isopropyl-β-D-thiogalactopyranoside (IPTG).
   5802..6390    -  rep_origin     ori: high-copy-number ColE1/pMB1/pBR322/pUC origin of replication
   6561..7421    -  CDS            AmpR: β-lactamase; bla; confers resistance to ampicillin, carbenicillin, and related antibiotics
   7422..7526    -  promoter       AmpR promoter: bla
