[The description below was written by a language model from this plasmid's Addgene catalogue record and pLannotate feature annotations shown in this document.]
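Description:
pIVT-ABE-DEN2 is a 7.5 kb in vitro transcription template plasmid built on the pnCas9-PBE backbone and catalogued as a plant expression vector, although its payload is driven by a bacteriophage T7 promoter rather than a plant promoter. It is designed to produce mRNA encoding an adenine base editor, which is then delivered to plant cells for DNA-free editing in rice, wheat or other plants. In E. coli it replicates from a high-copy ColE1/pUC-type origin and is selected with ampicillin through the β-lactamase gene and its native promoter. Remnants of the pUC lac region (lac promoter, operator, CAP site and a lacI fragment) and a fragment of the multiple cloning site are backbone carry-overs with no evident role in the payload.

Immediately downstream of the T7 promoter lies a sequence annotated as the dengue virus stem-loop A (SLA), a structured element from the flaviviral 5′ untranslated region. Together with the "DEN2" in the name, this suggests that dengue-derived leader sequence serves as the 5′ UTR of the transcript, though the record does not state its intended function. The open reading frame that follows fuses TadA8e, an evolved variant of the E. coli tRNA adenosine deaminase, to Streptococcus pyogenes Cas9 carrying the D10A mutation. This mutation makes Cas9 a nickase, so the guided fusion deaminates adenines in the displaced strand to convert A•T to G•C without a double-strand break. The catalogue notes mention a template-encoded polyA tract, which is not annotated in the feature table and is prone to partial shortening during bacterial propagation. No guide RNA cassette is annotated, so the guide is presumably supplied separately.
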