Addgene plasmid #238020: pIVT-ABE-DEN2
Purpose: for DNA-free adenine base editing in rice and wheat or other plants
Depositing lab: Caixia Gao. Depositing organization: Institute of Genetics and Developmental Biology, Chinese Academy of Sciences. Publication: An efficient mRNA delivery system for genome editing in plants. Qiu F, Xue C, Liu J, Li B, Gao Q, Liang R, Chen K, Gao C. Plant Biotechnol J. 2025 Apr;23(4):1348-1358. doi: 10.1111/pbi.14591. Epub 2025 Feb 10. PubMed 39928528.
Backbone
  Vector backbone: pnCas9-PBE
  Backbone manufacturer: Caixia Gao, Addgene Plasmid #98164
  Vector type: Plant Expression
Growth in bacteria
  Bacterial resistance: Ampicillin, 100 μg/mL
  Growth temperature: 37°C
  Growth strain: XL10 Gold
  Growth instructions: While the plasmid can be maintained in DH5alpha, please note that the polyA sequence on the plasmid may experience partial adenine (A) loss during E. coli amplification. Therefore, it's essential to pick single colonies for sequencing verification after expansion. The depositing lab specifically selected the XL10 strain because it demonstrates relatively less polyA sequence loss compared to other strains.
  Copy number: High Copy
Gene/Insert
  Gene/Insert name: TadA8e-nSpCas9(D10A)
  Species: Other
  Mutation: D10A for SpCas9
  Promoter: T7
  Cloning method: Gibson Cloning
Terms and licenses: Academic/Nonprofit Terms; Industry Terms: Not Available to Industry
How to cite: pIVT-ABE-DEN2 was a gift from Caixia Gao (Addgene plasmid # 238020 ; http://n2t.net/addgene:238020 ; RRID:Addgene_238020)
